Addgene plasmid #138396: pF3BGX-T2A-GAL80
Purpose: RMCE vector for generating C-terminal T2A-GAL80 fusion
Depositing lab: Shu Kondo. Depositing organization: National Institute of Genetics. Publication: Neurochemical Organization of the Drosophila Brain Visualized by Endogenously Tagged Neurotransmitter Receptors. Kondo S, Takahashi T, Yamagata N, Imanishi Y, Katow H, Hiramatsu S, Lynn K, Abe A, Kumaraswamy A, Tanimoto H. Cell Rep. 2020 Jan 7;30(1):284-297.e5. doi: 10.1016/j.celrep.2019.12.018. PubMed 31914394.
Backbone
  Vector backbone: pF3BGX
  Vector type: Insect Expression
  Selectable markers: 3xP3-Venus
Growth in bacteria
  Bacterial resistance: Ampicillin, 100 μg/mL
  Growth temperature: 37°C
  Growth strain: DH5alpha
  Copy number: High Copy
Gene/Insert
  Gene/Insert name: T2A-GAL80
Terms and licenses: Academic/Nonprofit Terms; Industry Terms: Not Available to Industry
How to cite: pF3BGX-T2A-GAL80 was a gift from Shu Kondo (Addgene plasmid # 138396 ; http://n2t.net/addgene:138396 ; RRID:Addgene_138396)
