[The description below was written by a language model from this plasmid's Addgene catalogue record and pLannotate feature annotations shown in this document.]
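Description:
pF3BGX-T2A-GAL80 is a Drosophila transgenesis plasmid of about 6 kb, built on the pF3BGX backbone and catalogued as an insect expression vector for recombinase-mediated cassette exchange (RMCE). It is maintained in E. coli as a high-copy plasmid through a ColE1/pUC-type origin and an ampicillin resistance gene with its own bla promoter. A partial f1 origin and short lacI and pBluescript polylinker remnants are carried over from the parental cloning vector. Two sequence records are available, a depositor sequence and a sequencing-derived one. They differ by a single nucleotide in length and in their start coordinate but have the same feature content and order.

The payload lies between P element 5' and 3' ends. Reading from the 5' end, a Venus yellow fluorescent protein coding sequence sits downstream of a fragment of the Drosophila hsp70 promoter and is terminated by an SV40 small intron/large T fragment and polyadenylation signal. This corresponds to the 3xP3-Venus marker listed for the backbone, used to identify transformant flies, although the 3xP3 element itself is not annotated. It is followed by a minimal φC31 attB site, the yeast GAL80 coding sequence, and a loxP site. The T2A peptide named in the insert is also not picked up by the annotation but would be expected immediately upstream of GAL80, in the gap after attB.

The stated purpose is to generate C-terminal T2A-GAL80 fusions. Exchange into a suitably tagged endogenous locus places GAL80 in frame after a gene's coding sequence, so the self-cleaving T2A releases the GAL4 inhibitor in cells that express that gene. This allows GAL4-driven expression to be suppressed in those cells. The exact roles of attB and loxP in the exchange are not spelled out in the record.
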