Features (pLannotate 1.2.2; 15 found; start..end, strand, type, name):
     44..628     +  misc_feature   P element 5' end: No description available
    629..656     -  misc_feature   MCS (fragment): pBluescript multiple cloning site
    799..921     +  promoter       hsp70 promoter (fragment): Drosophila melanogaster hsp70Bb promoter
    940..1656    +  CDS            Venus: Venus is a basic (constitutively fluorescent) yellow fluorescent protein published in 2002, derived from Aequorea victoria. It is reported to be a rapidly-maturing weak dimer with moderate acid sensitivity.
   1669..1752    +  CDS            large T antigen (fragment): large T antigen from SV40 (simian virus 40)
   1775..1856    +  polyA_signal   SV40 poly(A) signal: SV40 polyadenylation signal
   1903..1936    -  protein_bind   attB: minimal attB site for the φC31 integrase (Groth et al., 2000) phage φC31 integrase
   2002..3306    +  CDS            GAL80: GAL80_YEAST - Experimental evidence at protein level: Swiss-Prot protein existence level 1. This protein is a negative regulator for the gene expression of the lactose/galactose metabolic genes. It binds to GAL4 and so blocks transcriptional activation by it, in the absence of an inducing sugar. From Saccharomyces cerevisiae (strain ATCC 204508 / S288c) (Baker's yeast).
   3318..3351    +  protein_bind   loxP: Cre-mediated recombination occurs in the 8-bp core sequence (GCATACAT). Cre recombinase
   3424..3656    +  misc_feature   P element 3' end: P element 3' end
   3692..3750    -  CDS            lacI (fragment): lac repressor; lacI; The lac repressor binds to the lac operator to inhibit transcription in E. coli. This inhibition can be relieved by adding lactose or isopropyl-β-D-thiogalactopyranoside (IPTG).
   3933..4521    -  rep_origin     ori: high-copy-number ColE1/pMB1/pBR322/pUC origin of replication
   4692..5552    -  CDS            AmpR: β-lactamase; bla; confers resistance to ampicillin, carbenicillin, and related antibiotics
   5553..5657    -  promoter       AmpR promoter: bla
   5683..6013    -  rep_origin     f1 ori (fragment) (sequence partly withheld): f1 bacteriophage origin of replication; arrow indicates direction of (+) strand synthesis
>Addgene plasmid #138396 | pF3BGX-T2A-GAL80 | depositor full sequence | sequence record 267870 | pF3BGX-T2A-GAL80 sequence 6013 bps
CTTCTCCGCCGCCGATCTGCCGCTGGACTACGTGGGTCTGGCCCATGATGAAATAACATAAGGTGGTCCC
GTCGATAGCCGAAGCTTACCGAAGTATACACTTAAATTCAGTGCACGTTTGCTTGTTGAGAGGAAAGGTT
GTGTGCGGACGAATTTTTTTTTGAAAACATTAACCCTTACGTGGAATAAAAAAAAATGAAATATTGCAAA
TTTTGCTGCAAAGCTGTGACTGGAGTAAAATTAATTCACGTGCCGAAGTGTGCTATTAAGAGAAAATTGT
GGGAGCAGAGCCTTGGGTGCAGCCTTGGTGAAAACTCCCAAATTTGTGATACCCACTTTAATGATTCGCA
GTGGAAGGCTGCACCTGCAAAAGGTCAGACATTTAAAAGGAGGCGACTCAACGCAGATGCCGTACCTAGT
AAAGTGATAGAGCCTGAACCAGAAAAGATAAAAGAAGGCTATACCAGTGGGAGTACACAAACAGAGTAAG
TTTGAATAGTAAAAAAAATCATTTATGTAAACAATAACGTGACTGTGCGTTAGGTCCTGTTCATTGTTTA
ATGAAAATAAGAGCTTGAGGGAAAAATTCGTACTTTGGAGTACGAAATGCGTCGTTTAGAGCAGCAGCGG
TACCGGGCCCCCCCTCGAGGTCGACGAAGTTCCTATTCTTCAAATAGTATAGGAACTTCAAGCTTCTTAA
GGAATTCGAGCTCGCCCGGGGATCTAATTCAATTAGAGACTAATTCAATTAGAGCTAATTCAATTAGGAT
CAGCTTATCGATTTCGAACCCTCGACCGCCGGAGTATAAATAGAGGCGCTTCGTCTACGGAGCGACAATT
CAATTCAAACAAGCAAAGTGAACACGTCGCTAAGCGAAAGCTAAGCAAATAAACAAGCGCAGCTGAACAA
GCTAAACAATCGGGCTAGACCTAGGCAAAATGGTGAGCAAGGGCGAGGAGCTGTTCACCGGGGTGGTGCC
CATCCTGGTCGAGCTGGACGGCGACGTAAACGGCCACAAGTTCAGCGTGTCCGGCGAGGGCGAGGGCGAT
GCCACCTACGGCAAGCTGACCCTGAAGCTCATCTGCACCACCGGCAAGCTGCCCGTGCCCTGGCCCACCC
TCGTGACCACCCTGGGCTACGGCCTGCAGTGCTTCGCCCGCTACCCCGACCACATGAAGCAGCACGACTT
CTTCAAGTCCGCCATGCCCGAAGGCTACGTCCAGGAGCGCACCATCTTCTTCAAGGACGACGGCAACTAC
AAGACCCGCGCCGAGGTGAAGTTCGAGGGCGACACCCTGGTGAACCGCATCGAGCTGAAGGGCATCGACT
TCAAGGAGGACGGCAACATCCTGGGGCACAAGCTGGAGTACAACTACAACAGCCACAACGTCTATATCAC
CGCCGACAAGCAGAAGAACGGCATCAAGGCCAACTTCAAGATCCGCCACAACATCGAGGACGGCGGCGTG
CAGCTCGCCGACCACTACCAGCAGAACACCCCCATCGGCGACGGCCCCGTGCTGCTGCCCGACAACCACT
ACCTGAGCTACCAGTCCGCCCTGAGCAAAGACCCCAACGAGAAGCGCGATCACATGGTCCTGCTGGAGTT
CGTGACCGCCGCCGGGATCACTCTCGGCATGGACGAGCTGTACAAGTAACCATGGCTAGATCATAATCAG
CCATACCACATTTGTAGAGGTTTTACTTGCTTTAAAAAACCTCCCACACCTCCCCCTGAACCTGAAACAT
AAAATGAATGCAATTGTTGTTGTTAACTTGTTTATTGCAGCTTATAATGGTTACAAATAAAGCAATAGCA
TCACAAATTTCACAAATAAAGCATTTTTTTCACTGCATTCTAGTTGTGGTTTGTCCAAACTCATCAATGT
ATCGAATTCGTACGCGCCCGGGGAGCCCAAGGGCACGCCCTGGCACCCGGCGCGCCAGAGGGCCGCGGCA
GCCTGCTCACCTGCGGCGACGTGGAAGAGAACCCAGGACCAATGGACTACAACAAGAGGTCTTCGGTCTC
AACCGTGCCTAATGCAGCTCCCATAAGAGTCGGATTCGTCGGTCTCAACGCAGCCAAAGGATGGGCAATC
AAGACACATTACCCCGCCATACTGCAACTATCGTCACAATTTCAAATCACTGCCTTATACAGTCCAAAAA
TTGAGACTTCTATTGCCACCATTCAGCGTCTAAAATTGAGTAATGCCACTGCTTTTCCCACTTTAGAGTC
ATTTGCATCATCTTCCACTATAGATATGATAGTGATAGCTATCCAAGTGGCCAGCCATTATGAAGTTGTT
ATGCCTCTCTTGGAATTCTCCAAAAATAATCCGAACCTCAAGTATCTTTTCGTAGAATGGGCCCTTGCAT
GTTCACTAGATCAAGCCGAATCCATTTATAAGGCTGCTGCTGAACGTGGGGTTCAAACCATCATCTCTTT
ACAAGGTCGTAAATCACCATATATTTTGAGAGCAAAAGAATTAATATCTCAAGGCTATATCGGCGACATT
AATTCGATCGAGATTGCTGGAAATGGCGGTTGGTACGGCTACGAAAGGCCTGTTAAATCACCAAAATACA
TCTATGAAATCGGGAACGGTGTAGACCTGGTAACCACAACATTTGGTCACACAATCGATATTTTACAATA
CATGACAAGTTCGTACTTTTCCAGGATAAATGCAATGGTTTTCAATAATATTCCAGAGCAAGAGCTGATA
GATGAGCGTGGTAACCGATTGGGCCAGCGAGTCCCAAAGACAGTACCGGATCATCTTTTATTCCAAGGCA
CATTGTTAAATGGCAATGTTCCAGTGTCATGCAGTTTCAAAGGTGGCAAACCTACCAAAAAATTTACCAA
AAATTTGGTCATTGACATTCACGGTACCAAGGGAGATTTGAAACTTGAAGGCGATGCCGGCTTCGCAGAA
ATTTCAAATCTGGTCCTTTACTACAGTGGAACTAGAGCAAACGACTTCCCGCTAGCCAATGGACAACAAG
CTCCTTTAGACCCGGGGTATGATGCAGGTAAAGAAATCATGGAAGTATATCATTTACGAAATTATAATGC
CATTGTGGGTAATATTCATCGACTGTATCAATCTATCTCTGACTTCCACTTCAATACAAAGAAAATTCCT
GAATTACCCTCACAATTTGTAATGCAAGGTTTCGATTTCGAAGGCTTTCCCACCTTGATGGATGCTCTGA
TATTACACAGGTTAATCGAGAGCGTTTATAAAAGTAACATGATGGGCTCCACATTAAACGTTAGCAATAT
CTCGCATTATAGTTTATAAGCGGCCGCATAACTTCGTATAGCATACATTATACGAAGTTATACCGGTGGC
CGCGAAGTTCCTATTCTTCAAATAGTATAGGAACTTCGAGCTCCCGGAGAGATGCAGAAGCTTTGCGTAC
TCGCAAATTATTAAAAATAAAACTTTAAAAATAATTTCGTCTAATTAATATTATGAGTTAATTCAAACCC
CACGGACATGCTAAGGGTTAATCAACAATCATATCGCTGTCTCACTCAGACTCAATACGACACTCAGAAT
ACTATTCCTTTCACTCGCACTTATTGCAAGCATACGTTAAGTGGATGTCTCTTGCCGACGGGACCACCTT
ATGTTATTTCATCATGGTCTGGCCATTCTCATCGTGAGCTTCCGGGTGCTCGCCAGCTGCATTAATGAAT
CGGCCAACGCGCGGGGAGAGGCGGTTTGCGTATTGGGCGCTCTTCCGCTTCCTCGCTCACTGACTCGCTG
CGCTCGGTCGTTCGGCTGCGGCGAGCGGTATCAGCTCACTCAAAGGCGGTAATACGGTTATCCACAGAAT
CAGGGGATAACGCAGGAAAGAACATGTGAGCAAAAGGCCAGCAAAAGGCCAGGAACCGTAAAAAGGCCGC
GTTGCTGGCGTTTTTCCATAGGCTCCGCCCCCCTGACGAGCATCACAAAAATCGACGCTCAAGTCAGAGG
TGGCGAAACCCGACAGGACTATAAAGATACCAGGCGTTTCCCCCTGGAAGCTCCCTCGTGCGCTCTCCTG
TTCCGACCCTGCCGCTTACCGGATACCTGTCCGCCTTTCTCCCTTCGGGAAGCGTGGCGCTTTCTCATAG
CTCACGCTGTAGGTATCTCAGTTCGGTGTAGGTCGTTCGCTCCAAGCTGGGCTGTGTGCACGAACCCCCC
GTTCAGCCCGACCGCTGCGCCTTATCCGGTAACTATCGTCTTGAGTCCAACCCGGTAAGACACGACTTAT
CGCCACTGGCAGCAGCCACTGGTAACAGGATTAGCAGAGCGAGGTATGTAGGCGGTGCTACAGAGTTCTT
GAAGTGGTGGCCTAACTACGGCTACACTAGAAGGACAGTATTTGGTATCTGCGCTCTGCTGAAGCCAGTT
ACCTTCGGAAAAAGAGTTGGTAGCTCTTGATCCGGCAAACAAACCACCGCTGGTAGCGGTGGTTTTTTTG
TTTGCAAGCAGCAGATTACGCGCAGAAAAAAAGGATCTCAAGAAGATCCTTTGATCTTTTCTACGGGGTC
TGACGCTCAGTGGAACGAAAACTCACGTTAAGGGATTTTGGTCATGAGATTATCAAAAAGGATCTTCACC
TAGATCCTTTTAAATTAAAAATGAAGTTTTAAATCAATCTAAAGTATATATGAGTAAACTTGGTCTGACA
GTTACCAATGCTTAATCAGTGAGGCACCTATCTCAGCGATCTGTCTATTTCGTTCATCCATAGTTGCCTG
ACTCCCCGTCGTGTAGATAACTACGATACGGGAGGGCTTACCATCTGGCCCCAGTGCTGCAATGATACCG
CGAGACCCACGCTCACCGGCTCCAGATTTATCAGCAATAAACCAGCCAGCCGGAAGGGCCGAGCGCAGAA
GTGGTCCTGCAACTTTATCCGCCTCCATCCAGTCTATTAATTGTTGCCGGGAAGCTAGAGTAAGTAGTTC
GCCAGTTAATAGTTTGCGCAACGTTGTTGCCATTGCTACAGGCATCGTGGTGTCACGCTCGTCGTTTGGT
ATGGCTTCATTCAGCTCCGGTTCCCAACGATCAAGGCGAGTTACATGATCCCCCATGTTGTGCAAAAAAG
CGGTTAGCTCCTTCGGTCCTCCGATCGTTGTCAGAAGTAAGTTGGCCGCAGTGTTATCACTCATGGTTAT
GGCAGCACTGCATAATTCTCTTACTGTCATGCCATCCGTAAGATGCTTTTCTGTGACTGGTGAGTACTCA
ACCAAGTCATTCTGAGAATAGTGTATGCGGCGACCGAGTTGCTCTTGCCCGGCGTCAATACGGGATAATA
CCGCGCCACATAGCAGAACTTTAAAAGTGCTCATCATTGGAAAACGTTCTTCGGGGCGAAAACTCTCAAG
GATCTTACCGCTGTTGAGATCCAGTTCGATGTAACCCACTCGTGCACCCAACTGATCTTCAGCATCTTTT
ACTTTCACCAGCGTTTCTGGGTGAGCAAAAACAGGAAGGCAAAATGCCGCAAAAAAGGGAATAAGGGCGA
CACGGAAATGTTGAATACTCATACTCTTCCTTTTTCAATATTATTGAAGCATTTATCAGGGTTATTGTCT
CATGAGCGGATACATATTTGAATGTATTTAGAAAAATAAACAAATAGGGGTTCCGCGCACATTTCCCCGA
AAAGTGCCACCTAAATTGTAAGCGTTAATATTTTGTTAAAATTCGCGTTAAATTTTTGTTAAATCAGCTC
ATTTTTTAACCAATAGGCCGAAATCGGCAAAATCCCTTATAAATCAAAAGAATAGACCGAGATAGGGT
[37 nt withheld, positions 5809-5845]
AAAGAACGTGGACTCCAACGTCAAAGG
[49 nt withheld, positions 5873-5921]
T
[91 nt withheld, positions 5923-6013]
