Features (pLannotate 1.2.2; 15 found; start..end, strand, type, name):
     13..96      +  CDS            large T antigen (fragment): large T antigen from SV40 (simian virus 40)
    119..200     +  polyA_signal   SV40 poly(A) signal: SV40 polyadenylation signal
    247..280     -  protein_bind   attB: minimal attB site for the φC31 integrase (Groth et al., 2000) phage φC31 integrase
    346..1650    +  CDS            GAL80: GAL80_YEAST - Experimental evidence at protein level: Swiss-Prot protein existence level 1. This protein is a negative regulator for the gene expression of the lactose/galactose metabolic genes. It binds to GAL4 and so blocks transcriptional activation by it, in the absence of an inducing sugar. From Saccharomyces cerevisiae (strain ATCC 204508 / S288c) (Baker's yeast).
   1662..1695    +  protein_bind   loxP: Cre-mediated recombination occurs in the 8-bp core sequence (GCATACAT). Cre recombinase
   1768..2000    +  misc_feature   P element 3' end: P element 3' end
   2036..2094    -  CDS            lacI (fragment): lac repressor; lacI; The lac repressor binds to the lac operator to inhibit transcription in E. coli. This inhibition can be relieved by adding lactose or isopropyl-β-D-thiogalactopyranoside (IPTG).
   2277..2865    -  rep_origin     ori: high-copy-number ColE1/pMB1/pBR322/pUC origin of replication
   3036..3896    -  CDS            AmpR: β-lactamase; bla; confers resistance to ampicillin, carbenicillin, and related antibiotics
   3897..4001    -  promoter       AmpR promoter: bla
   4027..4357    -  rep_origin     f1 ori (fragment) (sequence partly withheld): f1 bacteriophage origin of replication; arrow indicates direction of (+) strand synthesis
   4401..4986    +  misc_feature   P element 5' end: No description available
   4987..5014    -  misc_feature   MCS (fragment): pBluescript multiple cloning site
   5157..5279    +  promoter       hsp70 promoter (fragment): Drosophila melanogaster hsp70Bb promoter
   5298..6014    +  CDS            Venus: Venus is a basic (constitutively fluorescent) yellow fluorescent protein published in 2002, derived from Aequorea victoria. It is reported to be a rapidly-maturing weak dimer with moderate acid sensitivity.
>Addgene plasmid #138396 | pF3BGX-T2A-GAL80 | addgene full sequence | sequence record 275233 | Addgene NGS Result
TAACCATGGCTAGATCATAATCAGCCATACCACATTTGTAGAGGTTTTACTTGCTTTAAAAAACCTCCCA
CACCTCCCCCTGAACCTGAAACATAAAATGAATGCAATTGTTGTTGTTAACTTGTTTATTGCAGCTTATA
ATGGTTACAAATAAAGCAATAGCATCACAAATTTCACAAATAAAGCATTTTTTTCACTGCATTCTAGTTG
TGGTTTGTCCAAACTCATCAATGTATCGAATTCGTACGCGCCCGGGGAGCCCAAGGGCACGCCCTGGCAC
CCGGCGCGCCAGAGGGCCGCGGCAGCCTGCTCACCTGCGGCGACGTGGAAGAGAACCCAGGACCAATGGA
CTACAACAAGAGGTCTTCGGTCTCAACCGTGCCTAATGCAGCTCCCATAAGAGTCGGATTCGTCGGTCTC
AACGCAGCCAAAGGATGGGCAATCAAGACACATTACCCCGCCATACTGCAACTATCGTCACAATTTCAAA
TCACTGCCTTATACAGTCCAAAAATTGAGACTTCTATTGCCACCATTCAGCGTCTAAAATTGAGTAATGC
CACTGCTTTTCCCACTTTAGAGTCATTTGCATCATCTTCCACTATAGATATGATAGTGATAGCTATCCAA
GTGGCCAGCCATTATGAAGTTGTTATGCCTCTCTTGGAATTCTCCAAAAATAATCCGAACCTCAAGTATC
TTTTCGTAGAATGGGCCCTTGCATGTTCACTAGATCAAGCCGAATCCATTTATAAGGCTGCTGCTGAACG
TGGGGTTCAAACCATCATCTCTTTACAAGGTCGTAAATCACCATATATTTTGAGAGCAAAAGAATTAATA
TCTCAAGGCTATATCGGCGACATTAATTCGATCGAGATTGCTGGAAATGGCGGTTGGTACGGCTACGAAA
GGCCTGTTAAATCACCAAAATACATCTATGAAATCGGGAACGGTGTAGACCTGGTAACCACAACATTTGG
TCACACAATCGATATTTTACAATACATGACAAGTTCGTACTTTTCCAGGATAAATGCAATGGTTTTCAAT
AATATTCCAGAGCAAGAGCTGATAGATGAGCGTGGTAACCGATTGGGCCAGCGAGTCCCAAAGACAGTAC
CGGATCATCTTTTATTCCAAGGCACATTGTTAAATGGCAATGTTCCAGTGTCATGCAGTTTCAAAGGTGG
CAAACCTACCAAAAAATTTACCAAAAATTTGGTCATTGACATTCACGGTACCAAGGGAGATTTGAAACTT
GAAGGCGATGCCGGCTTCGCAGAAATTTCAAATCTGGTCCTTTACTACAGTGGAACTAGAGCAAACGACT
TCCCGCTAGCCAATGGACAACAAGCTCCTTTAGACCCGGGGTATGATGCAGGTAAAGAAATCATGGAAGT
ATATCATTTACGAAATTATAATGCCATTGTGGGTAATATTCATCGACTGTATCAATCTATCTCTGACTTC
CACTTCAATACAAAGAAAATTCCTGAATTACCCTCACAATTTGTAATGCAAGGTTTCGATTTCGAAGGCT
TTCCCACCTTGATGGATGCTCTGATATTACACAGGTTAATCGAGAGCGTTTATAAAAGTAACATGATGGG
CTCCACATTAAACGTTAGCAATATCTCGCATTATAGTTTATAAGCGGCCGCATAACTTCGTATAGCATAC
ATTATACGAAGTTATACCGGTGGCCGCGAAGTTCCTATTCTTCAAATAGTATAGGAACTTCGAGCTCCCG
GAGAGATGCAGAAGCTTTGCGTACTCGCAAATTATTAAAAATAAAACTTTAAAAATAATTTCGTCTAATT
AATATTATGAGTTAATTCAAACCCCACGGACATGCTAAGGGTTAATCAACAATCATATCGCTGTCTCACT
CAGACTCAATACGACACTCAGAATACTATTCCTTTCACTCGCACTTATTGCAAGCATACGTTAAGTGGAT
GTCTCTTGCCGACGGGACCACCTTATGTTATTTCATCATGGTCTGGCCATTCTCATCGTGAGCTTCCGGG
TGCTCGCCAGCTGCATTAATGAATCGGCCAACGCGCGGGGAGAGGCGGTTTGCGTATTGGGCGCTCTTCC
GCTTCCTCGCTCACTGACTCGCTGCGCTCGGTCGTTCGGCTGCGGCGAGCGGTATCAGCTCACTCAAAGG
CGGTAATACGGTTATCCACAGAATCAGGGGATAACGCAGGAAAGAACATGTGAGCAAAAGGCCAGCAAAA
GGCCAGGAACCGTAAAAAGGCCGCGTTGCTGGCGTTTTTCCATAGGCTCCGCCCCCCTGACGAGCATCAC
AAAAATCGACGCTCAAGTCAGAGGTGGCGAAACCCGACAGGACTATAAAGATACCAGGCGTTTCCCCCTG
GAAGCTCCCTCGTGCGCTCTCCTGTTCCGACCCTGCCGCTTACCGGATACCTGTCCGCCTTTCTCCCTTC
GGGAAGCGTGGCGCTTTCTCATAGCTCACGCTGTAGGTATCTCAGTTCGGTGTAGGTCGTTCGCTCCAAG
CTGGGCTGTGTGCACGAACCCCCCGTTCAGCCCGACCGCTGCGCCTTATCCGGTAACTATCGTCTTGAGT
CCAACCCGGTAAGACACGACTTATCGCCACTGGCAGCAGCCACTGGTAACAGGATTAGCAGAGCGAGGTA
TGTAGGCGGTGCTACAGAGTTCTTGAAGTGGTGGCCTAACTACGGCTACACTAGAAGAACAGTATTTGGT
ATCTGCGCTCTGCTGAAGCCAGTTACCTTCGGAAAAAGAGTTGGTAGCTCTTGATCCGGCAAACAAACCA
CCGCTGGTAGCGGTGGTTTTTTTGTTTGCAAGCAGCAGATTACGCGCAGAAAAAAAGGATCTCAAGAAGA
TCCTTTGATCTTTTCTACGGGGTCTGACGCTCAGTGGAACGAAAACTCACGTTAAGGGATTTTGGTCATG
AGATTATCAAAAAGGATCTTCACCTAGATCCTTTTAAATTAAAAATGAAGTTTTAAATCAATCTAAAGTA
TATATGAGTAAACTTGGTCTGACAGTTACCAATGCTTAATCAGTGAGGCACCTATCTCAGCGATCTGTCT
ATTTCGTTCATCCATAGTTGCCTGACTCCCCGTCGTGTAGATAACTACGATACGGGAGGGCTTACCATCT
GGCCCCAGTGCTGCAATGATACCGCGAGACCCACGCTCACCGGCTCCAGATTTATCAGCAATAAACCAGC
CAGCCGGAAGGGCCGAGCGCAGAAGTGGTCCTGCAACTTTATCCGCCTCCATCCAGTCTATTAATTGTTG
CCGGGAAGCTAGAGTAAGTAGTTCGCCAGTTAATAGTTTGCGCAACGTTGTTGCCATTGCTACAGGCATC
GTGGTGTCACGCTCGTCGTTTGGTATGGCTTCATTCAGCTCCGGTTCCCAACGATCAAGGCGAGTTACAT
GATCCCCCATGTTGTGCAAAAAAGCGGTTAGCTCCTTCGGTCCTCCGATCGTTGTCAGAAGTAAGTTGGC
CGCAGTGTTATCACTCATGGTTATGGCAGCACTGCATAATTCTCTTACTGTCATGCCATCCGTAAGATGC
TTTTCTGTGACTGGTGAGTACTCAACCAAGTCATTCTGAGAATAGTGTATGCGGCGACCGAGTTGCTCTT
GCCCGGCGTCAATACGGGATAATACCGCGCCACATAGCAGAACTTTAAAAGTGCTCATCATTGGAAAACG
TTCTTCGGGGCGAAAACTCTCAAGGATCTTACCGCTGTTGAGATCCAGTTCGATGTAACCCACTCGTGCA
CCCAACTGATCTTCAGCATCTTTTACTTTCACCAGCGTTTCTGGGTGAGCAAAAACAGGAAGGCAAAATG
CCGCAAAAAAGGGAATAAGGGCGACACGGAAATGTTGAATACTCATACTCTTCCTTTTTCAATATTATTG
AAGCATTTATCAGGGTTATTGTCTCATGAGCGGATACATATTTGAATGTATTTAGAAAAATAAACAAATA
GGGGTTCCGCGCACATTTCCCCGAAAAGTGCCACCTAAATTGTAAGCGTTAATATTTTGTTAAAATTCGC
GTTAAATTTTTGTTAAATCAGCTCATTTTTTAACCAATAGGCCGAAATCGGCAAAATCCCTTATAAATCA
AAAGAATAGACCGAGATAGGGT
[37 nt withheld, positions 4153-4189]
AAAGAACGTGGACTCCAACGTCAAAGG
[49 nt withheld, positions 4217-4265]
T
[91 nt withheld, positions 4267-4357]
CTTCTCCGCCGCCGATCTGCCGCTGGACTACGTGGGTCTGGCCCATGATGAAATAACATAAGGTGGTCCC
GTCGATAGCCGAAGCTTACCGAAGTATACACTTAAATTCAGTGCACGTTTGCTTGTTGAGAGGAAAGGTT
GTGTGCGGACGAATTTTTTTTTGAAAACATTAACCCTTACGTGGAATAAAAAAAAATGAAATATTGCAAA
TTTTGCTGCAAAGCTGTGACTGGAGTAAAATTAATTCACGTGCCGAAGTGTGCTATTAAGAGAAAATTGT
GGGAGCAGAGCCTTGGGTGCAGCCTTGGTGAAAACTCCCAAATTTGTGATACCCACTTTAATGATTCGCA
GTGGAAGGCTGCACCTGCAAAAGGTCAGACATTTAAAAGGAGGCGACTCAACGCAGATGCCGTACCTAGT
AAAGTGATAGAGCCTGAACCAGAAAAGATAAAAGAAGGCTATACCAGTGGGAGTACACAAACAGAGTAAG
TTTGAATAGTAAAAAAAATCATTTATGTAAACAATAACGTGACTGTGCGTTAGGTCCTGTTCATTGTTTA
ATGAAAATAAGAGCTTGAGGGAAAAAATTCGTACTTTGGAGTACGAAATGCGTCGTTTAGAGCAGCAGCG
GTACCGGGCCCCCCCTCGAGGTCGACGAAGTTCCTATTCTTCAAATAGTATAGGAACTTCAAGCTTCTTA
AGGAATTCGAGCTCGCCCGGGGATCTAATTCAATTAGAGACTAATTCAATTAGAGCTAATTCAATTAGGA
TCAGCTTATCGATTTCGAACCCTCGACCGCCGGAGTATAAATAGAGGCGCTTCGTCTACGGAGCGACAAT
TCAATTCAAACAAGCAAAGTGAACACGTCGCTAAGCGAAAGCTAAGCAAATAAACAAGCGCAGCTGAACA
AGCTAAACAATCGGGCTAGACCTAGGCAAAATGGTGAGCAAGGGCGAGGAGCTGTTCACCGGGGTGGTGC
CCATCCTGGTCGAGCTGGACGGCGACGTAAACGGCCACAAGTTCAGCGTGTCCGGCGAGGGCGAGGGCGA
TGCCACCTACGGCAAGCTGACCCTGAAGCTCATCTGCACCACCGGCAAGCTGCCCGTGCCCTGGCCCACC
CTCGTGACCACCCTGGGCTACGGCCTGCAGTGCTTCGCCCGCTACCCCGACCACATGAAGCAGCACGACT
TCTTCAAGTCCGCCATGCCCGAAGGCTACGTCCAGGAGCGCACCATCTTCTTCAAGGACGACGGCAACTA
CAAGACCCGCGCCGAGGTGAAGTTCGAGGGCGACACCCTGGTGAACCGCATCGAGCTGAAGGGCATCGAC
TTCAAGGAGGACGGCAACATCCTGGGGCACAAGCTGGAGTACAACTACAACAGCCACAACGTCTATATCA
CCGCCGACAAGCAGAAGAACGGCATCAAGGCCAACTTCAAGATCCGCCACAACATCGAGGACGGCGGCGT
GCAGCTCGCCGACCACTACCAGCAGAACACCCCCATCGGCGACGGCCCCGTGCTGCTGCCCGACAACCAC
TACCTGAGCTACCAGTCCGCCCTGAGCAAAGACCCCAACGAGAAGCGCGATCACATGGTCCTGCTGGAGT
TCGTGACCGCCGCCGGGATCACTCTCGGCATGGACGAGCTGTACAAG
